>Addgene plasmid #159287 | pKLV2-U6gRNA5(gKAT7-5)-PGKpuro2ABFP-W | addgene full sequence | sequence record 311601 | Addgene NGS Result
TGATGCGGTTTTGGCAGTACATCAATGGGCGTGGATAGCGGTTTGACTCACGGGGATTTCCAAGTCTCCA
CCCCATTGACGTCAATGGGAGTTTGTTTTGGCACCAAAATCAACGGGACTTTCCAAAATGTCGTAACAAC
TCCGCCCCATTGACGCAAATGGGCGGTAGGCGTGTACGGTGGGAGGTCTATATAAGCAGCGCGTTTTGCC
TGTACTGGGTCTCTCTGGTTAGACCAGATCTGAGCCTGGGAGCTCTCTGGCTAACTAGGGAACCCACTGC
TTAAGCCTCAATAAAGCTTGCCTTGAGTGCTTCAAGTAGTGTGTGCCCGTCTGTTGTGTGACTCTGGTAA
CTAGAGATCCCTCAGACCCTTTTAGTCAGTGTGGAAAATCTCTAGCAGTGGCGCCCGAACAGGGACTTGA
AAGCGAAAGGGAAACCAGAGGAGCTCTCTCGACGCAGGACTCGGCTTGCTGAAGCGCGCACGGCAAGAGG
CGAGGGGCGGCGACTGGTGAGTACGCCAAAAATTTTGACTAGCGGAGGCTAGAAGGAGAGAGATGGGTGC
GAGAGCGTCAGTATTAAGCGGGGGAGAATTAGATCGCGATGGGAAAAAATTCGGTTAAGGCCAGGGGGAA
AGAAAAAATATAAATTAAAACATATAGTATGGGCAAGCAGGGAGCTAGAACGATTCGCAGTTAATCCTGG
CCTGTTAGAAACATCAGAAGGCTGTAGACAAATACTGGGACAGCTACAACCATCCCTTCAGACAGGATCA
GAAGAACTTAGATCATTATATAATACAGTAGCAACCCTCTATTGTGTGCATCAAAGGATAGAGATAAAAG
ACACCAAGGAAGCTTTAGACAAGATAGAGGAAGAGCAAAACAAAAGTAAGACCACCGCACAGCAAGCGGC
CGGCCGCGCTGATCTTCAGACCTGGAGGAGGAGATATGAGGGACAATTGGAGAAGTGAATTATATAAATA
TAAAGTAGTAAAAATTGAACCATTAGGAGTAGCACCCACCAAGGCAAAGAGAAGAGTGGTGCAGAGAGAA
AAAAGAGCAGTGGGAATAGGAGCTTTGTTCCTTGGGTTCTTGGGAGCAGCAGGAAGCACTATGGGCGCAG
CGTCAATGACGCTGACGGTACAGGCCAGACAATTATTGTCTGGTATAGTGCAGCAGCAGAACAATTTGCT
GAGGGCTATTGAGGCGCAACAGCATCTGTTGCAACTCACAGTCTGGGGCATCAAGCAGCTCCAGGCAAGA
ATCCTGGCTGTGGAAAGATACCTAAAGGATCAACAGCTCCTGGGGATTTGGGGTTGCTCTGGAAAACTCA
TTTGCACCACTGCTGTGCCTTGGAATGCTAGTTGGAGTAATAAATCTCTGGAACAGATTTGGAATCACAC
GACCTGGATGGAGTGGGACAGAGAAATTAACAATTACACAAGCTTAATACACTCCTTAATTGAAGAATCG
CAAAACCAGCAAGAAAAGAATGAACAAGAATTATTGGAATTAGATAAATGGGCAAGTTTGTGGAATTGGT
TTAACATAACAAATTGGCTGTGGTATATAAAATTATTCATAATGATAGTAGGAGGCTTGGTAGGTTTAAG
AATAGTTTTTGCTGTACTTTCTATAGTGAATAGAGTTAGGCAGGGATATTCACCATTATCGTTTCAGACC
CACCTCCCAACCCCGAGGGGACCCGACAGGCCCGAAGGAATAGAAGAAGAAGGTGGAGAGAGAGACAGAG
ACAGATCCATTCGATTAGTGAACGGATCGGCACTGCGTGCGCCAATTCTGCAGACAAATGGCAGTATTCA
TCCACAATTTTAAAAGAAAAGGGGGGATTGGGGGGTACAGTGCAGGGGAAAGAATAGTAGACATAATAGC
AACAGACATACAAACTAAAGAATTACAAAAACAAATTACAAAAATTCAAAATTTTCGGGTTTATTACAGG
GACAGCAGAGATCCAGTTTGGTTAGTACCGGGCCCTACGCGTCCAAGGTCGGGCAGGAAGAGGGCCTATT
TCCCATGATTCCTTCATATTTGCATATACGATACAAGGCTGTTAGAGAGATAATTAGAATTAATTTGACT
GTAAACACAAAGATATTAGTACAAAATACGTGACGTAGAAAGTAATAATTTCTTGGGTAGTTTGCAGTTT
TAAAATTATGTTTTAAAATGGACTATCATATGCTTACCGTAACTTGAAAGTATTTCGATTTCTTGGCTTT
ATATATCTTGTGGAAAGGACGAAACACCGGCTACCTGCATAATTTTCAGTTTAAGAGCTATGCTGGAAAC
AGCATAGCAAGTTTAAATAAGGCTAGTCCGTTATCAACTTGAAAAAGTGGCACCGAGTCGGTGCTTTTTT
TGGATCCAATTCTACCGGGTAGGGGAGGCGCTTTTCCCAAGGCAGTCTGGAGCATGCGCTTTAGCAGCCC
CGCTGGGCACTTGGCGCTACACAAGTGGCCTCTGGCCTCGCACACATTCCACATCCACCGGTAGGCGCCA
ACCGGCTCCGTTCTTTGGTGGCCCCTTCGCGCCACCTTCTACTCCTCCCCTAGTCAGGAAGTTCCCCCCC
GCCCCGCAGCTCGCGTCGTGCAGGACGTGACAAATGGAAGTAGCACGTCTCACTAGTCTCGTGCAGATGG
ACAGCACCGCTGAGCAATGGAAGCGGGTAGGCCTTTGGGGCAGCGGCCAATAGCAGCTTTGCTCCTTCGC
TTTCTGGGCTCAGAGGCTGGGAAGGGGTGGGTCCGGGGGCGGGCTCAGGGGCGGGGCGGGCGCCCGAAGG
TCCTCCGGAGGCCCGGCATTCTGCACGCTTCAAAAGCGCACGTCTGCCGCGCTGTTCTCCTCTTCCTCAT
CTCCGGGCCTTTCGACCTGCATCCATCTAGATCTCGAGCAGCTGAAGCTTACCATGACCGAGTACAAGCC
CACGGTGCGCCTCGCCACCCGCGACGACGTCCCCAGGGCCGTACGCACCCTCGCCGCCGCGTTCGCCGAC
TACCCCGCCACGCGCCACACCGTCGATCCGGACCGCCACATCGAGCGGGTCACCGAGCTGCAAGAACTCT
TCCTCACGCGCGTCGGGCTCGACATCGGCAAGGTGTGGGTCGCGGACGACGGCGCCGCGGTGGCGGTCTG
GACCACGCCGGAGAGCGTCGAAGCGGGGGCGGTGTTCGCCGAGATCGGCCCGCGCATGGCCGAGTTGAGC
GGTTCCCGGCTGGCCGCGCAGCAACAGATGGAAGGCCTCCTGGCGCCGCACCGGCCCAAGGAGCCCGCGT
GGTTCCTGGCCACCGTCGGCGTCTCGCCCGACCACCAGGGCAAGGGTCTGGGCAGCGCCGTCGTGCTCCC
CGGAGTGGAGGCGGCCGAGCGCGCCGGGGTGCCCGCCTTCCTGGAGACCTCCGCGCCCCGCAACCTCCCC
TTCTACGAGCGGCTCGGCTTCACCGTCACCGCCGACGTCGAGGTGCCCGAAGGACCGCGCACCTGGTGCA
TGACCCGCAAGCCCGGTGCCGGCGGCGGGTCCGGAGGAGAGGGCAGAGGAAGTCTCCTAACATGCGGTGA
CGTGGAGGAGAATCCTGGCCCAATGAGCGAGCTGATTAAGGAGAACATGCACATGAAGCTGTACATGGAG
GGCACCGTGGACAACCATCACTTCAAGTGCACATCCGAGGGCGAAGGCAAGCCCTACGAGGGCACCCAGA
CCATGAGAATCAAGGTGGTCGAGGGCGGCCCTCTCCCCTTCGCCTTCGACATCCTGGCTACTAGCTTCCT
CTACGGCAGCAAGACCTTCATCAACCACACCCAGGGCATCCCCGACTTCTTCAAGCAGTCCTTCCCTGAG
GGCTTCACATGGGAGAGAGTCACCACATACGAGGACGGGGGCGTGCTGACCGCTACCCAGGACACCAGCC
TCCAGGACGGCTGCCTCATCTACAACGTCAAGATCAGAGGGGTGAACTTCACATCCAACGGCCCTGTGAT
GCAGAAGAAAACACTCGGCTGGGAGGCCTTCACCGAGACGCTGTACCCCGCTGACGGCGGCCTGGAAGGC
AGAAACGACATGGCCCTGAAGCTCGTGGGCGGGAGCCATCTGATCGCAAACATCAAGACCACATATAGAT
CCAAGAAACCCGCTAAGAACCTCAAGATGCCTGGCGTCTACTATGTGGACTACAGACTGGAAAGAATCAA
GGAGGCCAACAACGAGACCTACGTCGAGCAGCACGAGGTGGCAGTGGCCAGATACTGCGACCTCCCTAGC
AAACTGGGGCACAAGCTTAATTGAGCGGCCGCTCAACCTCTGGATTACAAAATTTGTGAAAGATTGACTG
GTATTCTTAACTATGTTGCTCCTTTTACGCTATGTGGATACGCTGCTTTAATGCCTTTGTATCATGCTAT
TGCTTCCCGTATGGCTTTCATTTTCTCCTCCTTGTATAAATCCTGGTTGCTGTCTCTTTATGAGGAGTTG
TGGCCCGTTGTCAGGCAACGTGGCGTGGTGTGCACTGTGTTTGCTGACGCAACCCCCACTGGTTGGGGCA
TTGCCACCACCTGTCAGCTCCTTTCCGGGACTTTCGCTTTCCCCCTCCCTATTGCCACGGCGGAACTCAT
CGCCGCCTGCCTTGCCCGCTGCTGGACAGGGGCTCGGCTGTTGGGCACTGACAATTCCGTGGTGTTGTCG
GGGAAATCATCGTCCTTTCCTTGGCTGCTCGCCTGTGTTGCCACCTGGATTCTGCGCGGGACGTCCTTCT
GCTACGTCCCTTCGGCCCTCAATCCAGCGGACCTTCCTTCCCGCGGCCTGCTGCCGGCTCTGCGGCCTCT
TCCGCGTCTACGCCTTCGCCCTCAGACGAGTCGGATCTCCCTTTGGGCCGCCTCCCCGCAGGTACCTTTA
AGACCAATGACTTACAAGGCAGCTGTAGATCTTAGCCACTTTTTAAAAGAAAAGGGGGGACTGGAAGGGC
TAATTCACTCCCAAAGAAGTCAAGATCTGCTTTTTGCCTGTACTGGGTCTCTCTGGTTAGACCAGAGTCT
CTCTGGTTAGACCAGATCTGAGCCTGGGAGCTCTCTGGCTAACTAGGGAACCCACTGCTTAAGCCTCAAT
AAAGCTTGCCTTGAGTGCTTCAAGTAGTGTGTGCCCGTCTGTTGTGTGACTCTGGTAACTAGAGATCCCT
CAGACCCTTTTAGTCAGTGTGGAAAATCTCTAGCAGTTTAAACCCGCTGATCAGCCTCGACTGTGCCTTC
TAGTTGCCAGCCATCTGTTGTTTGCCCCTCCCCCGTGCCTTCCTTGACCCTGGAAGGTGCCACTCCCACT
GTCCTTTCCTAATAAAATGAGGAAATTGCATCGCATTGTCTGAGTAGGTGTCATTCTATTCTGGGGGGTG
GGGTGGGGCAGGACAGCAAGGGGGAGGATTGGGAAGTCAATAGCAGGCATGCTGGGGATGCGGTGGGCTC
TATGGGCGGCCGTTAATTAAGCTTTTGTTCCCTTTAGTGAGGGTTAATTGCGCGCTTGGCGTAATCATGG
TCATAGCTGTTTCCTGTGTGAAATTGTTATCCGCTCACAATTCCACACAACATACGAGCCGGGAGCATAA
AGTGTAAAGCCTGGGGTGCCTAATGAGTGAGCTAACTCACATTAATTGCGTTGCGCTCACTGCCCGCTTT
CCAGTCGGGAAACCTGTCGTGCCAGCTGCATTAATGAATCGGCCAACGCGCGGGGAGAGGCGGTTTGCGT
ATTGGGCGCTCTTCCGCTTCCTCGCTCACTGACTCGCTGCGCTCGGTCGTTCGGCTGCGGCGAGCGGTAT
CAGCTCACTCAAAGGCGGTAATACGGTTATCCACAGAATCAGGGGATAACGCAGGAAAGAACATGTGAGC
AAAAGGCCAGCAAAAGGCCAGGAACCGTAAAAAGGCCGCGTTGCTGGCGTTTTTCCATAGGCTCCGCCCC
CCTGACGAGCATCACAAAAATCGACGCTCAAGTCAGAGGTGGCGAAACCCGACAGGACTATAAAGATACC
AGGCGTTTCCCCCTGGAAGCTCCCTCGTGCGCTCTCCTGTTCCGACCCTGCCGCTTACCGGATACCTGTC
CGCCTTTCTCCCTTCGGGAAGCGTGGCGCTTTCTCATAGCTCACGCTGTAGGTATCTCAGTTCGGTGTAG
GTCGTTCGCTCCAAGCTGGGCTGTGTGCACGAACCCCCCGTTCAGCCCGACCGCTGCGCCTTATCCGGTA
ACTATCGTCTTGAGTCCAACCCGGTAAGACACGACTTATCGCCACTGGCAGCAGCCACTGGTAACAGGAT
TAGCAGAGCGAGGTATGTAGGCGGTGCTACAGAGTTCTTGAAGTGGTGGCCTAACTACGGCTACACTAGA
AGAACAGTATTTGGTATCTGCGCTCTGCTGAAGCCAGTTACCTTCGGAAAAAGAGTTGGTAGCTCTTGAT
CCGGCAAACAAACCACCGCTGGTAGCGGTGGTTTTTTTGTTTGCAAGCAGCAGATTACGCGCAGAAAAAA
AGGATCTCAAGAAGATCCTTTGATCTTTTCTACGGGGTCTGACGCTCAGTGGAACGAAAACTCACGTTAA
GGGATTTTGGTCATGAGATTATCAAAAAGGATCTTCACCTAGATCCTTTTAAATTAAAAATGAAGTTTTA
AATCAATCTAAAGTATATATGAGTAAACTTGGTCTGACAGTTACCAATGCTTAATCAGTGAGGCACCTAT
CTCAGCGATCTGTCTATTTCGTTCATCCATAGTTGCCTGACTCCCCGTCGTGTAGATAACTACGATACGG
GAGGGCTTACCATCTGGCCCCAGTGCTGCAATGATACCGCGAGACCCACGCTCACCGGCTCCAGATTTAT
CAGCAATAAACCAGCCAGCCGGAAGGGCCGAGCGCAGAAGTGGTCCTGCAACTTTATCCGCCTCCATCCA
GTCTATTAATTGTTGCCGGGAAGCTAGAGTAAGTAGTTCGCCAGTTAATAGTTTGCGCAACGTTGTTGCC
ATTGCTACAGGCATCGTGGTGTCACGCTCGTCGTTTGGTATGGCTTCATTCAGCTCCGGTTCCCAACGAT
CAAGGCGAGTTACATGATCCCCCATGTTGTGCAAAAAAGCGGTTAGCTCCTTCGGTCCTCCGATCGTTGT
CAGAAGTAAGTTGGCCGCAGTGTTATCACTCATGGTTATGGCAGCACTGCATAATTCTCTTACTGTCATG
CCATCCGTAAGATGCTTTTCTGTGACTGGTGAGTACTCAACCAAGTCATTCTGAGAATAGTGTATGCGGC
GACCGAGTTGCTCTTGCCCGGCGTCAATACGGGATAATACCGCGCCACATAGCAGAACTTTAAAAGTGCT
CATCATTGGAAAACGTTCTTCGGGGCGAAAACTCTCAAGGATCTTACCGCTGTTGAGATCCAGTTCGATG
TAACCCACTCGTGCACCCAACTGATCTTCAGCATCTTTTACTTTCACCAGCGTTTCTGGGTGAGCAAAAA
CAGGAAGGCAAAATGCCGCAAAAAAGGGAATAAGGGCGACACGGAAATGTTGAATACTCATACTCTTCCT
TTTTCAATATTATTGAAGCATTTATCAGGGTTATTGTCTCATGAGCGGATACATATTTGAATGTATTTAG
AAAAATAAACAAATAGGGGTTCCGCGCACATTTCCCCGAAAAGTGCCACCTAAATTGTAAGCGTTAATAT
TTTGTTAAAATTCGCGTTAAATTTTTGTTAAATCAGCTCATTTTTTAACCAATAGGCCGAAATCGGCAAA
ATCCCTTATAAATCAAAAGAATAGACCGAGATAGGGT
[37 nt withheld, positions 7808-7844]
AAAGAACGTGGACTCCAACGTCAAAGG
[49 nt withheld, positions 7872-7920]
T
[91 nt withheld, positions 7922-8012]
G
[124 nt withheld, positions 8014-8137]
CCCATTCGCCATTCAGGCTGCGCAACTGTTGGGAAGGGCGATCGGTGCGGGCCTCTTCGCTATTACGCCA
GCTGGCGAAAGGGGGATGTGCTGCAAGGCGATTAAGTTGGGTAACGCCAGGGTTTTCCCAGTCACGACGT
TGTAAAACGACGGCCAGTGAGCGCGCGTAATACGACTCACTATAGGGCGAATTGACTAGTACATAACTTA
CGGTAAATGGCCCGCCTGGCTGACCGCCCAACGACCCCCGCCCATTGACGTCAATAATGACGTATGTTCC
CATAGTAACGCCAATAGGGACTTTCCATTGACGTCAATGGGTGGAGTATTTACGGTAAACTGCCCACTTG
GCAGTACATCAAGTGTATCATATGCCAAGTACGCCCCCTATTGACGTCAATGACGGTAAATGGCCCGCCT
GGCATTATGCCCAGTACATGACCTTATGGGACTTTCCTACTTGGCAGTACATCTACGTATTAGTCATCGC
TATTACCATGG
Features (pLannotate 1.2.2; 28 found; start..end, strand, type, name):
    217..397     +  LTR            5' LTR (truncated): truncated 5' long terminal repeat (LTR) from HIV-1
    444..569     +  misc_feature   HIV-1 Ψ: packaging signal of human immunodeficiency virus type 1
    553..891     +  CDS            HIV-1 gag (fragment): gag protein from human immunodeficiency virus 1; gag
   1068..1301    +  misc_feature   RRE: The Rev response element (RRE) of HIV-1 allows for Rev-dependent mRNA export from the nucleus to the cytoplasm.
   1678..1778    +  CDS            Rev (fragment): human immunodeficiency virus 1 (HIV-1) Rev protein; rev; enhances nuclear export of unspliced and incompletely spliced viral mRNAs
   1828..1945    +  misc_feature   cPPT/CTS: central polypurine tract and central termination sequence of HIV-1
   2020..2260    +  promoter       U6 promoter: RNA polymerase III promoter for human U6 snRNA
   2307..2374    +  misc_RNA       tracrRNA (fragment): trans-activating CRISPR RNA for the Streptococcus pyogenes CRISPR/Cas9 system
   2397..2884    +  promoter       PGK promoter: mouse phosphoglycerate kinase 1 promoter
   2924..3520    +  CDS            PuroR (fragment): puromycin N-acetyltransferase; pac from Streptomyces; confers resistance to puromycin
   3593..4291    +  CDS            TagBFP: TagBFP is a basic (constitutively fluorescent) blue fluorescent protein published in 2008, derived from Entacmaea quadricolor. It is reported to be a very rapidly-maturing monomer with very low acid sensitivity.
   4303..4889    +  misc_feature   WPRE: woodchuck hepatitis virus posttranscriptional regulatory element
   4883..5029    +  CDS            nef (fragment): NEF_HV1LA - Experimental evidence at protein level: Swiss-Prot protein existence level 1. Extracellular Nef protein targets CD4(+) T-lymphocytes for apoptosis by interacting with CXCR4 surface receptors. From Human immunodeficiency virus type 1 group M subtype B (isolate Lai) (HIV-1).
   5037..5215    +  LTR            5' LTR (truncated): truncated 5' long terminal repeat (LTR) from HIV-1
   5241..5352    +  polyA_signal   bGH poly(A) signal: bovine growth hormone polyadenylation signal
   5491..5509    -  promoter       T3 promoter: promoter for bacteriophage T3 RNA polymerase
   5554..5570    -  protein_bind   lac operator: The lac repressor binds to the lac operator to inhibit transcription in E. coli. This inhibition can be relieved by adding lactose or isopropyl-β-D-thiogalactopyranoside (IPTG). lac repressor encoded by lacI
   5578..5608    -  promoter       lac promoter: promoter for the E. coli lac operon
   5623..5644    -  protein_bind   CAP binding site: CAP binding activates transcription in the presence of cAMP. E. coli catabolite activator protein
   5657..5749    -  CDS            lacI (fragment): lac repressor; lacI; The lac repressor binds to the lac operator to inhibit transcription in E. coli. This inhibition can be relieved by adding lactose or isopropyl-β-D-thiogalactopyranoside (IPTG).
   5932..6520    -  rep_origin     ori: high-copy-number ColE1/pMB1/pBR322/pUC origin of replication
   6691..7551    -  CDS            AmpR: β-lactamase; bla; confers resistance to ampicillin, carbenicillin, and related antibiotics
   7552..7656    -  promoter       AmpR promoter: bla
   7709..8137    -  rep_origin     f1 ori (sequence partly withheld): f1 bacteriophage origin of replication; arrow indicates direction of (+) strand synthesis
   8142..8297    -  CDS            lacZα (fragment): LacZα fragment of β-galactosidase; lacZ fragment
   8305..8323    +  promoter       T7 promoter: promoter for bacteriophage T7 RNA polymerase
   8337..8637    +  enhancer       CMV enhancer: human cytomegalovirus immediate early enhancer
   8638..199     +  promoter       CMV promoter (across the origin): human cytomegalovirus (CMV) immediate early promoter
