[The description below was written by a language model from this plasmid's Addgene catalogue record and pLannotate feature annotations shown in this document.]
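Description:
pKLV2-U6gRNA5(gKAT7-5)-PGKpuro2ABFP-W is an HIV-1-based lentiviral CRISPR guide vector that expresses a single gRNA (guide ID 5) against human KAT7, also known as HBO1 or MYST2. It derives from the pKLV2-U6gRNA5(BbsI)-PGKpuroBFP-W backbone, with the guide placed between two BbsI sites that were destroyed during cloning. In bacteria it is maintained as a high-copy plasmid through a ColE1/pUC-type origin with ampicillin selection. An f1 origin and remnants of a lac/lacZα cloning region flanked by T3 and T7 promoters are also present. The catalogue gives a total size of 8,650 bp, while the sequenced record is 8,638 nt.

The viral genome is transcribed in packaging cells from a CMV enhancer/promoter joined to a truncated 5' LTR. This is followed by the Ψ packaging signal with a gag fragment, the RRE for Rev-dependent nuclear export, and the cPPT/CTS. Within the transfer cassette, the human U6 RNA polymerase III promoter drives the KAT7 spacer fused to a Streptococcus pyogenes Cas9 guide scaffold, which is annotated as a tracrRNA fragment. Downstream, the mouse PGK promoter drives puromycin N-acetyltransferase and TagBFP. According to the construct name, these are linked by a 2A peptide so that both proteins come from one transcript, allowing transduced cells to be selected with puromycin and tracked by blue fluorescence. A WPRE enhances transcript expression, and the cassette ends in a truncated 3' LTR followed by a bGH polyadenylation signal. No Cas9 is encoded, so the nuclease must be supplied separately. The associated publication concerns KAT7 as a genetic vulnerability of acute myeloid leukaemias driven by MLL rearrangements.
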