Addgene plasmid #159287: pKLV2-U6gRNA5(gKAT7-5)-PGKpuro2ABFP-W
Purpose: Lentiviral vector expressing gRNA targeting KAT7 (gRNA ID. 5)
Depositing lab: Kosuke Yusa. Depositing organization: Wellcome Sanger Institute. Publication: KAT7 is a genetic vulnerability of acute myeloid leukemias driven by MLL rearrangements. Au YZ, Gu M, De Braekeleer E, Gozdecka M, Aspris D, Tarumoto Y, Cooper J, Yu J, Ong SH, Chen X, Tzelepis K, Huntly BJP, Vassiliou G, Yusa K. Leukemia. 2021 Apr;35(4):1012-1022. doi: 10.1038/s41375-020-1001-z. Epub 2020 Aug 6. PubMed 32764680.
Backbone
  Vector backbone: pKLV2-U6gRNA5(BbsI)-PGKpuroBFP-W
  Backbone size w/o insert (bp): 8630
  Total vector size (bp): 8650
  Vector type: Mammalian Expression, Lentiviral, CRISPR
  Selectable markers: Puromycin
Growth in bacteria
  Bacterial resistance: Ampicillin, 100 μg/mL
  Growth temperature: 37°C
  Growth strain: NEB Stable
  Copy number: High Copy
Gene/Insert
  Gene/Insert name: guide RNA targeting KAT7 (ID. 5)
  gRNA/shRNA sequence: GGCTACCTGCATAATTTTCA
  Species: H. sapiens (human)
  GenBank ID: NM_007067
  Entrez Gene: KAT7 (a.k.a. HBO1, HBOA, MYST2, ZC2HC7)
  Promoter: human U6 promoter
  Cloning method: Restriction Enzyme; 5′ cloning site BbsI (destroyed during cloning); 3′ cloning site BbsI (destroyed during cloning)
  Sequencing primers: 5′ AGATAATTAGAATTAATTTGACTG
Terms and licenses: Academic/Nonprofit Terms; Industry Terms: Not Available to Industry
Depositor comments: Please visit https://www.biorxiv.org/content/10.1101/2020.04.25.054049v1 for bioRxiv preprint.
How to cite: pKLV2-U6gRNA5(gKAT7-5)-PGKpuro2ABFP-W was a gift from Kosuke Yusa (Addgene plasmid # 159287 ; http://n2t.net/addgene:159287 ; RRID:Addgene_159287)
